>Addgene plasmid #34439 | KHBD00314 | depositor partial sequence | sequence record 41006 | KHBD00314 sequence 2298 bps
ATGTTTATACCAGAAACTTTAAGAGGCTGTATGATCGAGACGGACGTTTCTTCTTATTTGCAAACATCAT
CATCGGGACAGGATGAATTTCACCCTTTTATTGAGGCACTCTTACCGTACGTCAAATCATTTTCCTACTC
TTGGTTTAATTTGCAAGCCGCCAAACGAAAATATTATAAGAAACATGAAAAACGTATGTCACTGGAAGAA
GAAAGACATTGTAAAGATGAACTCCAGAATGAAAAGACTGAGGTGAAGCAAAAGTGGGCTTCCCGTCTTC
TTGGAAAACTCAGAAAAGACATTACACAAGAAAGTCGAGAGGATTTTGTGCAATCTATAATCGGGAAAAG
AAAATCAATTTGTGTTCTCTCAAACCCCGATCAAAAGGGAAAAATGAGACGAATTGACTGCTTAAGACAG
GCTGACAAAGTATGGCGGCTTGATTTGGTCATGGTTATACTCTTCAAGGCGATTCCATTAGAAAGCACAG
ATGGTGAGCGGTTAGAAAAAAATCCGGAATGTTTACATCCAGGATTATGTGTAAATCCGTACCACATTAA
CGTGTCTGTTCGGGAATTGGACTTGTACTTGGCCAACTTTATAAATACTCATAATTCAATTAACAATACA
AATACGACTTTCTCAACTACTCCGGGCGTAAGATCGCCACATATAACTATGTATAATCGAAGTAATGATC
CAAACAGAAAAGATGAGGTCGCTGACATGAAAAATGATGTCGTTAAACAAAACCCATATAATGGTGTTGT
TTGTAATGATATTATTTTAGCAACTGGCGTGTTTTCTTCTCAAGAACTGTGGACATTATCTAAAGATTTA
ATTTTAGATGAATCAAATGATATAAACCTAAACTCTAGCCTTATAAAGAGGGAGAACGTTGGAGCTACCT
ATGAGTGTAATACATATCAAATTAACTCTGAATCCTCAATTTCTGCTGCTCAGAGTCTTGTTCAATCTGG
GTCAATTGCGGCTAATCCGATTCCACTTGGATATAGCATTGATTTTATAGATCAGAGGATTACACAATTA
TCACAAAGTCCATTGCCACGTACAGAAGGCCCAAACGGCGATTCCCATGATGCTAACAAAATCGATCAAA
GTAGCTCACCGCCAATCACGAGCACTGCATCAGATAATGGCACAAGTAGTTTTTCTTTGATCGTGAGAGC
TACGGATAGCTCTATTGAAGATCCAAAAACTTCACCCATTTCTTTGCATCGCTATACCTCTTTAAGTAGT
CGGACGCTGGCCCAAGCTCTCCCACAACATAGTTGCTCCTTGCTACATTCGTCTTCCACTAGTCCGACTA
ATACCTTATATTACCCCCAGCATAATAATACAAGACCATCTCAAACAACTTCCGTTGAGGAACAAAATCG
TGTTGGCTCCGACAAATATTCAACGGAGCCTCAAGATATTTCGGACTTTGTCACTTATGTTTGTCAAGAC
ACCAGTCATACGACAACTATAACAGGATCAGCTGAAAACCATTCATTTCAACACTCCCATACACTCCCAC
AAGGTCATGGTCATTCGCCGCATTTTCAAATTCATCAACAGCTGCGATCTGCAAAATTAACGACTTCACC
ATCAACTCATTATCACAGTACAATGCTTCCGCCGATGCTGCCACCAATGGCTCGACCTGTAGCTATAATT
CGCAGTAGCAGTGATCTAACCTTAGTCCAATCCCCACCAACTTCTTTGCCACTGACAGCCCAATCTACAA
GCTTGAACGACAATAGTTGTATAGCGAAACATAGCCTGCCAACGGATAATAGACTTGCAAGTAACCTTGA
CAACAGAAATAGCCCCAATAACACAGATGTCGTTTCACAACACGAAATGACTGGAACTGCATCTCCTCAA
CCGCAATCTCACACACCGACATTAGCGAGTCCCCAATCTTATCTGGATCCTGGGCGATGTAAGCTTTTAT
CAGCTGGCTCAAACATAGGCAGAATTACAACACAAATGTATCCCTCATCAAATAATAGAGAATATTTTAA
TCACTTTCATTCGCAGCCCACATCGCTTTTGGGATATGCCGGCTCTATTTCTACAATGTCTGGAGTTATA
AGTCCAACAGACCTAACACTTTACTCAGCTCCAATGGCTGTATCACGTTCAAGTACCAGGACTAGGTGGA
ACGAAGAGGAGCATAATGTAATTCCACAGTCTGCATCTAGTACAAACATGGATAACACCCAAGTTATATT
AATGGAAGACTCGACTGGTCGTTATATAGATGAGTATTCTAGTCGTGACTATGTGTCA
