>Addgene plasmid #34439 | KHBD00314 | addgene partial sequence | sequence record 42202 | M13-Rev 5'-CAGGAAACAGCTATGACC-3'
GATTTTATTTTGACTGATAGTGACCTGTTCGTTGCAACAAATTGATAAGCAATGCTTTCTTATAATGCCA
ACTTTGTACAAGAAAGTTGGCAATGACACATAGTCACGACTAGAATACTCATCTATATAACGACCAGTCG
AGTCTTCCATTAATATAACTTGGGTGTTATCCATGTTTGTACTAGATGCAGACTGTGGAATTACATTATG
CTCCTCTTCGTTCCACCTAGTCCTGGTACTTGAACGTGATACAGCCATTGGAGCTGAGTAAAGTGTTAGG
TCTGTTGGACTTATAACTCCAGACATTGTAGAAATAGAGCCGGCATATCCCAAAAGCGATGTGGGCTGCG
AATGAAAGTGATTAAAATATTCTCTATTATTTGATGAGGGATACATTTGTGTTGTAATTCTGCCTATGTT
TGAGCCAGCTGATAAAAGCTTACATCGCCCAGGATCCAGATAAGATTGGGGACTCGCTAATGTCGGTGTG
TGAGATTGCGGTTGAGGAGATGCAGTTCCAGTCATTTCGTGTTGTGAAACGACATCTGTGTTATTGGGGC
TATTTCTGTTGTCAAGGTTACTTGCAAGTCTATTATCCGTTGGCAGGCTATGTTTCGCTATACAACTATT
GTCGTTCAAGCTTGTAGATTGGGCTGTCAGTGGCAAAGAAGTTGGTGGGGATTGGACTAAGGTTAGATCA
CTGCTACTGCGAATTATAGCTACAGGTCGAGCCATTGGTGGCAGCATCGGCGGAAGCATTGTACTGTGAT
