[The description below was written by a language model from this plasmid's Addgene catalogue record.]
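Description:
KHBD00314 is a Gateway entry-type clone built in the pDONR221 donor vector backbone (about 2.5 kb without insert) and carrying the open reading frame of the Drosophila melanogaster gene CG2380, also known as NfI or Nuclear factor I, a transcription factor. The insert is recorded as roughly 2.3 kb and was introduced by Gateway recombination, so in the resulting plasmid the ORF would be expected to sit between recombination sites that allow it to be moved into compatible destination vectors. The plasmid is maintained at high copy number in standard E. coli cloning strains under kanamycin selection. M13 forward and reverse primer sites flank the insert for sequence verification. No feature table is provided, so the exact positions of the att sites, origin and resistance cassette are not documented here. The record lists no promoter for the insert, consistent with a shuttle clone rather than an expression construct.

The depositor notes that ORFs in this collection were cloned open-ended, without a stop codon. This permits in-frame C-terminal fusions once the ORF is transferred to a destination vector supplying a tag, reporter or functional domain, while N-terminal fusions also remain possible. The clone belongs to a Drosophila ORF collection associated with work on automated screening of protein–DNA interactions at fly regulatory elements. Its typical use is therefore as a source clone for generating NfI expression or fusion constructs for interaction assays and related studies of transcription factor function.
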