Addgene plasmid #34439: KHBD00314
Depositing lab: Bart Deplancke. Depositing organization: Swiss Federal Institute of Technology (EPFL). Publication: Automated protein-DNA interaction screening of Drosophila regulatory elements. Korneel Hens, Jean-Daniel Feuz, Alina Isakova, Antonina Lagovitina, Andreas Massouras, Julien Bryois, Patrick Callaerts, Susan E. Celniker, Bart Deplancke. Nat Methods. 2011 Oct 30;8(12):1065-70. 10.1038/nmeth.1763 PubMed 22037703.
Backbone
  Vector backbone: pDONR221
  Backbone manufacturer: Invitrogen
  Backbone size w/o insert (bp): 2536
  Vector type: Gateway Donor Vector
Growth in bacteria
  Bacterial resistance: Kanamycin, 50 μg/mL
  Growth temperature: 37°C
  Growth strain: DH5alpha
  Copy number: High Copy
Gene/Insert
  Gene/Insert name: CG2380 (alt names: FBgn0042696; NfI; Nuclear factor I)
  Species: D. melanogaster (fly)
  Insert size (bp): 2298
  Entrez Gene: NfI (a.k.a. Dmel_CG2380, CG2380, Dmel\CG2380, NFI)
  Cloning method: Gateway Cloning
  Sequencing primers: 5′ M13F; 3′ M13R
Terms and licenses: Academic/Nonprofit Terms; Industry Terms: Not Available to Industry
Depositor comments: Please note that the ORFs in this collection were cloned open-ended (without a stop codon).
How to cite: KHBD00314 was a gift from Bart Deplancke (Addgene plasmid # 34439 ; http://n2t.net/addgene:34439 ; RRID:Addgene_34439)
